Addgene plasmid #163587: pCAG-Bmp2
Purpose: Expresses BMP-2 in mammalian cells
Depositing lab: Takeshi Imai. Depositing organization: Kyushu University. Publication: BMPR-2 gates activity-dependent stabilization of primary dendrites during mitral cell remodeling. Aihara S, Fujimoto S, Sakaguchi R, Imai T. Cell Rep. 2021 Jun 22;35(12):109276. doi: 10.1016/j.celrep.2021.109276. PubMed 34161760.
Backbone
  Vector backbone: pCAG
  Vector type: Mammalian Expression
Growth in bacteria
  Bacterial resistance: Ampicillin, 100 μg/mL
  Growth temperature: 37°C
  Growth strain: DH5alpha
  Copy number: High Copy
Gene/Insert
  Gene/Insert name: Bmp2
  Species: M. musculus (mouse)
  Insert size (bp): 1198
  Entrez Gene: Bmp2 (a.k.a. Bmp2a)
Resource information
  A portion of this plasmid was derived from a plasmid made by: pCAG vector is derived from Addgene #14797.
Terms and licenses: Academic/Nonprofit Terms; Industry Terms: Not Available to Industry
How to cite: pCAG-Bmp2 was a gift from Takeshi Imai (Addgene plasmid # 163587 ; http://n2t.net/addgene:163587 ; RRID:Addgene_163587)
