[The description below was written by a language model from this plasmid's Addgene catalogue record and the feature table of its GenBank file.]
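Description:
pCAG-Bmp2 is a 5,988 bp circular mammalian expression plasmid built on a pCAG backbone and carrying the mouse Bmp2 gene (also known as Bmp2a), which encodes bone morphogenetic protein 2. It is propagated in E. coli as a high-copy plasmid through a ColE1/pUC-type origin of replication. Selection is with ampicillin, using a beta-lactamase (AmpR) gene driven by its own promoter.

The expression cassette uses CAG-type regulatory elements. The annotated parts are the human cytomegalovirus immediate-early enhancer followed by a chimeric intron derived from chicken beta-actin and rabbit beta-globin sequences, an arrangement that typically gives strong, broadly active transcription in mammalian cells. The core promoter segment between these two elements is not separately annotated. Kozak consensus sequences for efficient translation initiation sit just downstream of the intron, marking the start of the insert region, and a rabbit beta-globin polyadenylation signal terminates the transcript. The Bmp2 coding sequence itself is not annotated in the feature table, but the catalogue lists an insert of about 1.2 kb, which fits the unannotated gap between the Kozak sites and the poly(A) region. No epitope tag or fluorescent reporter is recorded.

The backbone also retains remnants of the lac promoter, operator and CAP site. It has an SV40 early promoter with an embedded SV40 origin, which can support episomal replication in cells expressing large T antigen, followed directly by an SV40 poly(A) signal with no annotated mammalian selection marker between them. The stated purpose is BMP-2 expression in mammalian cells, and the associated study concerns BMP receptor signalling in dendrite remodelling of olfactory bulb mitral cells.
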