LOCUS       Exported 5988 bp ds-DNA circular SYN 23-AUG-2021
DEFINITION  Expresses BMP-2 in mammalian cells.
ACCESSION   .
VERSION     .
KEYWORDS    pCAG-Bmp2
SOURCE      synthetic DNA construct
  ORGANISM  synthetic DNA construct
REFERENCE   1 (bases 1 to 5988)
  AUTHORS   Aihara S, Fujimoto S, Sakaguchi R, Imai T
  TITLE     BMPR-2 gates activity-dependent stabilization of primary dendrites
            during mitral cell remodeling.
  JOURNAL   Cell Rep. 2021 Jun 22;35(12):109276. doi:
            10.1016/j.celrep.2021.109276.
  PUBMED    34161760
REFERENCE   2 (bases 1 to 5988)
  AUTHORS   .
  TITLE     Direct Submission
  JOURNAL   Exported Aug 23, 2021 from SnapGene Server 1.1.58
            http://www.snapgene.com
FEATURES             Location/Qualifiers
     source          1..5988
                     /organism="synthetic DNA construct"
                     /mol_type="other DNA"
     enhancer        5..384
                     /label=CMV enhancer
                     /note="human cytomegalovirus immediate early enhancer"
     intron          663..1679
                     /label=chimeric intron
                     /note="chimera between introns from chicken beta-actin and
                     rabbit beta-globin"
     primer_bind     1603..1625
                     /label=pCAGGS-5
                     /note="Chimeric intron in CAG promoter, forward primer"
     primer_bind     1687..1706
                     /label=pCAG-F
                     /note="Rabbit beta-globin intron, for pCAG plasmids,
                     forward primer"
     regulatory      1734..1743
                     /regulatory_class="other"
                     /note="vertebrate consensus sequence for strong initiation
                     of translation (Kozak, 1987)"
     regulatory      1738..1747
                     /regulatory_class="other"
                     /note="vertebrate consensus sequence for strong initiation
                     of translation (Kozak, 1987)"
     primer_bind     complement(3010..3029)
                     /label=Bglob-pA-R
                     /note="Rabbit beta-globin polyA region, reverse primer"
     polyA_signal    3075..3130
                     /label=-beta-globin poly(A) signal
                     /note="rabbit beta-globin polyadenylation signal (Gil and
                     Proudfoot, 1987)"
     primer_bind     complement(3129..3148)
                     /label=rbglobpA-R
                     /note="Rabbit beta-globin polyA, reverse primer. Also
                     called rb-glob-pA-term-R"
     primer_bind     complement(3491..3507)
                     /label=M13 rev
                     /note="common sequencing primer, one of multiple similar
                     variants"
     primer_bind     complement(3491..3507)
                     /label=M13 Reverse
                     /note="In lacZ gene. Also called M13-rev"
     primer_bind     complement(3504..3526)
                     /label=M13/pUC Reverse
                     /note="In lacZ gene"
     protein_bind    3515..3531
                     /label=lac operator
                     /bound_moiety="lac repressor encoded by lacI"
                     /note="The lac repressor binds to the lac operator to
                     inhibit transcription in E. coli. This inhibition can be
                     relieved by adding lactose or
                     isopropyl-beta-D-thiogalactopyranoside (IPTG)."
     promoter        complement(3539..3569)
                     /label=lac promoter
                     /note="promoter for the E. coli lac operon"
     protein_bind    3584..3605
                     /label=CAP binding site
                     /bound_moiety="E. coli catabolite activator protein"
                     /note="CAP binding activates transcription in the presence
                     of cAMP."
     promoter        3664..3859
                     /label=SV40 promoter
                     /note="SV40 early promoter"
     rep_origin      3710..3845
                     /label=SV40 ori
                     /note="SV40 origin of replication"
     primer_bind     3772..3791
                     /label=SV40pro-F
                     /note="SV40 promoter/origin, forward primer"
     polyA_signal    3865..3999
                     /label=SV40 poly(A) signal
                     /note="SV40 polyadenylation signal"
     primer_bind     complement(3902..3921)
                     /label=SV40pA-R
                     /note="SV40 polyA, reverse primer"
     primer_bind     3956..3975
                     /label=EBV-rev
                     /note="SV40 polyA terminator, reverse primer"
     primer_bind     complement(4067..4084)
                     /label=L4440
                     /note="L4440 vector, forward primer"
     rep_origin      complement(4238..4826)
                     /direction=LEFT
                     /label=ori
                     /note="high-copy-number ColE1/pMB1/pBR322/pUC origin of
                     replication"
     primer_bind     complement(4318..4337)
                     /label=pBR322ori-F
                     /note="pBR322 origin, forward primer"
     CDS             complement(4997..5857)
                     /codon_start=1
                     /gene="bla"
                     /product="beta-lactamase"
                     /label=AmpR
                     /note="confers resistance to ampicillin, carbenicillin, and
                     related antibiotics"
                     /translation="MSIQHFRVALIPFFAAFCLPVFAHPETLVKVKDAEDQLGARVGYI
                     ELDLNSGKILESFRPEERFPMMSTFKVLLCGAVLSRIDAGQEQLGRRIHYSQNDLVEYS
                     PVTEKHLTDGMTVRELCSAAITMSDNTAANLLLTTIGGPKELTAFLHNMGDHVTRLDRW
                     EPELNEAIPNDERDTTMPVAMATTLRKLLTGELLTLASRQQLIDWMEADKVAGPLLRSA
                     LPAGWFIADKSGAGERGSRGIIAALGPDGKPSRIVVIYTTGSQATMDERNRQIAEIGAS
                     LIKHW"
     primer_bind     5620..5639
                     /label=Amp-R
                     /note="Ampicillin resistance gene, reverse primer"
     promoter        complement(5858..5962)
                     /gene="bla"
                     /label=AmpR promoter
ORIGIN
        1 ggtcgacatt gattattgac tagttattaa tagtaatcaa ttacggggtc attagttcat
       61 agcccatata tggagttccg cgttacataa cttacggtaa atggcccgcc tggctgaccg
      121 cccaacgacc cccgcccatt gacgtcaata atgacgtatg ttcccatagt aacgccaata
      181 gggactttcc attgacgtca atgggtggag tatttacggt aaactgccca cttggcagta
      241 catcaagtgt atcatatgcc aagtacgccc cctattgacg tcaatgacgg taaatggccc
      301 gcctggcatt atgcccagta catgacctta tgggactttc ctacttggca gtacatctac
      361 gtattagtca tcgctattac catggtcgag gtgagcccca cgttctgctt cactctcccc
      421 atctcccccc cctccccacc cccaattttg tatttattta ttttttaatt attttgtgca
      481 gcgatggggg cggggggggg gggggnsgcg cgccrggsgg ggsggggsgg ggsgrggggs
      541 ggggsggggs gaggcggaga ggtgcggcgg cagccaatca gagcggcgcg ctccgaaagt
      601 ttccttttat ggcgaggcgg cggcggcggc ggccctataa aaagcgaagc gcgcggcggg
      661 cgggagtcgc tgcgcgctgc cttcgccccg tgccccgctc cgccgccgcc tcgcgccgcc
      721 cgccccggct ctgactgacc gcgttactcc cacaggtgag cgggcgggac ggcccttctc
      781 ctccgggctg taattagcgc ttggtttaat gacggcttgt ttcttttctg tggctgcgtg
      841 aaagccttga ggggctccgg gagggccctt tgtgcggggg gagcggctcg gggggtgcgt
      901 gcgtgtgtgt gtgcgtgggg agcgccgcgt gcggctccgc gctgcccggc ggctgtgagc
      961 gctgcgggcg cggcgcgggg ctttgtgcgc tccgcagtgt gcgcgagggg agcgcggccg
     1021 ggggcggtgc cccgcggtgc ggggggggct gcgaggggaa caaaggctgc gtgcggggtg
     1081 tgtgcgtggg ggggtgagca gggggtgtgg gcgcgtcggt cgggctgcaa ccccccctgc
     1141 acccccctcc ccgagttgct gagcacggcc cggcttcggg tgcggggctc cgtacggggc
     1201 gtggcgcggg gctcgccgtg ccgggcgggg ggtggcggca ggtgggggtg ccgggcgggg
     1261 cggggccgcc tcgggccggg gagggctcgg gggaggggcg cggcggcccc cggagcgccg
     1321 gcggctgtcg aggcgcggcg agccgcagcc attgcctttt atggtaatcg tgcgagaggg
     1381 cgcagggact tcctttgtcc caaatctgtg cggagccgaa atctgggagg cgccgccgca
     1441 ccccctctag cgggcgcggg gcgaagcggt gcggcgccgg caggaaggaa atgggcgggg
     1501 agggccttcg tgcgtcgccg cgccgccgtc cccttctccc tctccagcct cggggctgtc
     1561 cgcgggggga cggctgcctt cgggggggac ggggcagggc ggggttcggc ttctggcgtg
     1621 tgaccggcgg ctctagagcc tctgctaacc atgttcatgc cttcttcttt ttcctacagc
     1681 tcctgggcaa cgtgctggtt attgtgctgt ctcatcattt tggcaaagaa ttcgccacca
     1741 tggtggccgg gacccgctgt cttctagtgt tgctgcttcc ccaggtcctc ctgggcggcg
     1801 cggccggcct cattccagag ctgggccgca agaagttcgc cgcggcatcc agccgaccct
     1861 tgtcccggcc ttcggaagac gtcctcagcg aatttgagtt gaggctgctc agcatgtttg
     1921 gcctgaagca gagacccacc cccagcaagg acgtcgtggt gcccccctat atgctagatc
     1981 tgtaccgcag gcactcaggc cagccaggag cgcccgcccc agaccaccgg ctggagaggg
     2041 cagccagccg cgccaacacc gtgcgcagct tccatcacga agaagccgtg gaggaacttc
     2101 cagagatgag tgggaaaacg gcccggcgct tcttcttcaa tttaagttct gtccccagtg
     2161 acgagtttct cacatctgca gaactccaga tcttccggga acagatacag gaagctttgg
     2221 gaaacagtag tttccagcac cgaattaata tttatgaaat tataaagcct gcagcagcca
     2281 acttgaaatt tcctgtgacc agactattgg acaccaggtt agtgaatcag aacacaagtc
     2341 agtgggagag cttcgacgtc accccagctg tgatgcggtg gaccacacag ggacacacca
     2401 accatgggtt tgtggtggaa gtggcccatt tagaggagaa cccaggtgtc tccaagagac
     2461 atgtgaggat tagcaggtct ttgcaccaag atgaacacag ctggtcacag ataaggccat
     2521 tgctagtgac ttttggacat gatggaaaag gacatccgct ccacaaacga gaaaagcgtc
     2581 aagccaaaca caaacagcgg aagcgcctca agtccagctg caagagacac cctttgtatg
     2641 tggacttcag tgatgtgggg tggaatgact ggatcgtggc acctccgggc tatcatgcct
     2701 tttactgcca tggggagtgt ccttttcccc ttgctgacca cctgaactcc actaaccatg
     2761 ccatagtgca gactctggtg aactctgtga attccaaaat ccctaaggca tgctgtgtcc
     2821 ccacagagct cagcgcaatc tccatgttgt acctagatga aaatgaaaag gttgtgctaa
     2881 aaaattatca ggacatggtt gtggagggct gcgggtgtcg ttaggcggcc gcactcctca
     2941 ggtgcaggct gcctatcaga aggtggtggc tggtgtggcc aatgccctgg ctcacaaata
     3001 ccactgagat ctttttccct ctgccaaaaa ttatggggac atcatgaagc cccttgagca
     3061 tctgacttct ggctaataaa ggaaatttat tttcattgca atagtgtgtt ggaatttttt
     3121 gtgtctctca ctcggaagga catatgggag ggcaaatcat ttaaaacatc agaatgagta
     3181 tttggtttag agtttggcaa catatgccca tatgctggct gccatgaaca aaggttggct
     3241 ataaagaggt catcagtata tgaaacagcc ccctgctgtc cattccttat tccatagaaa
     3301 agccttgact tgaggttaga ttttttttat attttgtttt gtgttatttt tttctttaac
     3361 atccctaaaa ttttccttac atgttttact agccagattt ttcctcctct cctgactact
     3421 cccagtcata gctgtccctc ttctcttatg gagatccctc gacctgcagc ccaagcttgg
     3481 cgtaatcatg gtcatagctg tttcctgtgt gaaattgtta tccgctcaca attccacaca
     3541 acatacgagc cggaagcata aagtgtaaag cctggggtgc ctaatgagtg agctaactca
     3601 cattaattgc gttgcgctca ctgcccgctt tccagtcggg aaacctgtcg tgccagcgga
     3661 tccgcatctc aattagtcag caaccatagt cccgccccta actccgccca tcccgcccct
     3721 aactccgccc agttccgccc attctccgcc ccatggctga ctaatttttt ttatttatgc
     3781 agaggccgag gccgcctcgg cctctgagct attccagaag tagtgaggag gcttttttgg
     3841 aggcctaggc ttttgcaaaa agctaacttg tttattgcag cttataatgg ttacaaataa
     3901 agcaatagca tcacaaattt cacaaataaa gcattttttt cactgcattc tagttgtggt
     3961 ttgtccaaac tcatcaatgt atcttatcat gtctggatcc gctgcattaa tgaatcggcc
     4021 aacgcgcggg gagaggcggt ttgcgtattg ggcgctcttc cgcttcctcg ctcactgact
     4081 cgctgcgctc ggtcgttcgg ctgcggcgag cggtatcagc tcactcaaag gcggtaatac
     4141 ggttatccac agaatcaggg gataacgcag gaaagaacat gtgagcaaaa ggccagcaaa
     4201 aggccaggaa ccgtaaaaag gccgcgttgc tggcgttttt ccataggctc cgcccccctg
     4261 acgagcatca caaaaatcga cgctcaagtc agaggtggcg aaacccgaca ggactataaa
     4321 gataccaggc gtttccccct ggaagctccc tcgtgcgctc tcctgttccg accctgccgc
     4381 ttaccggata cctgtccgcc tttctccctt cgggaagcgt ggcgctttct catagctcac
     4441 gctgtaggta tctcagttcg gtgtaggtcg ttcgctccaa gctgggctgt gtgcacgaac
     4501 cccccgttca gcccgaccgc tgcgccttat ccggtaacta tcgtcttgag tccaacccgg
     4561 taagacacga cttatcgcca ctggcagcag ccactggtaa caggattagc agagcgaggt
     4621 atgtaggcgg tgctacagag ttcttgaagt ggtggcctaa ctacggctac actagaagaa
     4681 cagtatttgg tatctgcgct ctgctgaagc cagttacctt cggaaaaaga gttggtagct
     4741 cttgatccgg caaacaaacc accgctggta gcggtggttt ttttgtttgc aagcagcaga
     4801 ttacgcgcag aaaaaaagga tctcaagaag atcctttgat cttttctacg gggtctgacg
     4861 ctcagtggaa cgaaaactca cgttaaggga ttttggtcat gagattatca aaaaggatct
     4921 tcacctagat ccttttaaat taaaaatgaa gttttaaatc aatctaaagt atatatgagt
     4981 aaacttggtc tgacagttac caatgcttaa tcagtgaggc acctatctca gcgatctgtc
     5041 tatttcgttc atccatagtt gcctgactcc ccgtcgtgta gataactacg atacgggagg
     5101 gcttaccatc tggccccagt gctgcaatga taccgcgaga cccacgctca ccggctccag
     5161 atttatcagc aataaaccag ccagccggaa gggccgagcg cagaagtggt cctgcaactt
     5221 tatccgcctc catccagtct attaattgtt gccgggaagc tagagtaagt agttcgccag
     5281 ttaatagttt gcgcaacgtt gttgccattg ctacaggcat cgtggtgtca cgctcgtcgt
     5341 ttggtatggc ttcattcagc tccggttccc aacgatcaag gcgagttaca tgatccccca
     5401 tgttgtgcaa aaaagcggtt agctccttcg gtcctccgat cgttgtcaga agtaagttgg
     5461 ccgcagtgtt atcactcatg gttatggcag cactgcataa ttctcttact gtcatgccat
     5521 ccgtaagatg cttttctgtg actggtgagt actcaaccaa gtcattctga gaatagtgta
     5581 tgcggcgacc gagttgctct tgcccggcgt caatacggga taataccgcg ccacatagca
     5641 gaactttaaa agtgctcatc attggaaaac gttcttcggg gcgaaaactc tcaaggatct
     5701 taccgctgtt gagatccagt tcgatgtaac ccactcgtgc acccaactga tcttcagcat
     5761 cttttacttt caccagcgtt tctgggtgag caaaaacagg aaggcaaaat gccgcaaaaa
     5821 agggaataag ggcgacacgg aaatgttgaa tactcatact cttccttttt caatattatt
     5881 gaagcattta tcagggttat tgtctcatga gcggatacat atttgaatgt atttagaaaa
     5941 ataaacaaat aggggttccg cgcacatttc cccgaaaagt gccacctg
//
